>Addgene plasmid #17589 | CG4845/pMT/V5-HisB | addgene partial sequence | sequence record 23505 | 17589 with BGHrev
TATANGGNGAGGTGATGATGACCGGTACGCGTAGAATCGAGACCGAGGAGAGGGTTAGGGATAGGCTTAC
CTTCGAACCGCGGGCCCTCTAGACTCGAGTTGGCCACCATGCGTATCTTGTCCTTCAGCAGATTGCGCAG
CTCGGTGACCATCAGCTCGTGCGAGTCCTTAAAGGTGGCCGAAACGTCGCCGATGAGCGTGGCTTCCACC
TCCGGCTTCAGCGACATGTCAGACATAAAGGAGCTGAGGTCGCGTGGCAAAACGGGCGCCTTCCAGGAGC
GTATGGCCGTGTCGCAGGCCTCAAACTTGTGCTTCAGCTGTCGCATCAGCTCCTGCAACATCTGGCTGCG
CTCCTTCTCGCTGATCGGCTGCGGTCCATCCACCTTGTTTTCCACCGGTTTCCTCTTGGTCTTGGTCTTT
GAGCTTACCTGCAGCTTGTCGTTCAACACGGACAGAAGGAAGGCGTACAGCGATAGCATCTCTAAACTGG
CTGCCACTTTCTGCTGCTGACCCCGCCGCTTCCACAGACCGTCAATGCCGTTGCTTTCGTTGCTCTCGTT
GATGGTCTGCACGCACAGCTCCATAGTCGCAATAACGTTGTCACCCACCCGCTTGCACTGCTCGGCCAGC
TTTGCCGACCCGCTCTGCAAGTCAAGGACCAACTGGGCAAGGTCGTCAAAGAAACGTTCGTATGGCATGT
CGAGCAACAGGTGAAGACGTGTGGGCAGCAGATTGACTAGAATTTTTGCGCAAACGGTGTG
