[The description below was written by a language model from this plasmid's Addgene catalogue record.]
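Description:
CG4845/pMT/V5-HisB is an insect expression plasmid built on the commercial pMT/V5-His B backbone (about 3.5 kb without insert), a vector designed for protein production in cultured Drosophila cells such as S2 cells. It is maintained in E. coli as a high-copy plasmid under ampicillin selection. The record does not list individual regulatory features. However, the pMT vector series is named for the Drosophila metallothionein promoter, which gives metal-inducible transcription of the cloned gene, and the listed MT forward sequencing primer is consistent with this arrangement. No selectable marker for insect cells is recorded.

The insert is an approximately 3 kb fragment of the Drosophila melanogaster gene CG4845, also known as psidin or ird16, placed between KpnI and XhoI sites that were both preserved during cloning. The backbone supplies C-terminal V5 and 6xHis tags, so the protein is expected to be produced as a fusion. The V5 epitope allows antibody detection or immunoprecipitation, and the polyhistidine stretch allows purification by metal-affinity chromatography. The record does not give a specific experimental purpose. A construct of this design is typically used for inducible expression of tagged Psidin in fly cell culture, supporting studies of its localization, interaction partners, biochemistry or function. No feature table or sequence annotation accompanies the entry, so details such as the polyadenylation signal, the origin of replication and the exact reading-frame junction with the tags cannot be confirmed from the information given.
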