Addgene plasmid #17589: CG4845/pMT/V5-HisB
Depositing lab: Denise Montell. Depositing organization: Johns Hopkins University and School of Medicine.
Backbone
  Vector backbone: pMT/V5-His B
  Backbone manufacturer: Invitrogen
  Backbone size w/o insert (bp): 3500
  Vector type: Insect Expression
Growth in bacteria
  Bacterial resistance: Ampicillin, 100 μg/mL
  Growth temperature: 37°C
  Growth strain: DH5alpha
  Copy number: High Copy
Gene/Insert
  Gene/Insert name: CG4845
  Species: D. melanogaster (fly)
  Insert size (bp): 3000
  GenBank ID: NM_142601
  Entrez Gene: psidin (a.k.a. Dmel_CG4845, CG4845, Dmel\CG4845, ird16)
  Tag / fusion protein: 6x His (C terminal on backbone); V5 (C terminal on backbone)
  Cloning method: Restriction Enzyme; 5′ cloning site Kpn1 (not destroyed); 3′ cloning site XhoI (not destroyed)
  Sequencing primers: 5′ MT-Fwd
Terms and licenses: Academic/Nonprofit Terms; Industry Terms: Not Available to Industry
How to cite: CG4845/pMT/V5-HisB was a gift from Denise Montell (Addgene plasmid # 17589 ; http://n2t.net/addgene:17589 ; RRID:Addgene_17589)
